Addgene plasmid #142340: TFORF2630
Purpose: Lentiviral vector for overexpressing transcription factor ORFs with unique 24-bp barcodes. Barcodes facilitate identification of transcription factors in pooled screens.
Depositing lab: Feng Zhang. Depositing organization: Broad Institute. Publication: A transcription factor atlas of directed differentiation. Joung J, Ma S, Tay T, Geiger-Schuller KR, Kirchgatterer PC, Verdine VK, Guo B, Arias-Garcia MA, Allen WE, Singh A, Kuksenko O, Abudayyeh OO, Gootenberg JS, Fu Z, Macrae RK, Buenrostro JD, Regev A, Zhang F. Cell. 2023 Jan 5;186(1):209-229.e26. doi: 10.1016/j.cell.2022.11.026. PubMed 36608654.
Backbone
  Vector backbone: pLX_TRC317
  Backbone manufacturer: Broad Institute Genetic Perturbation Platform
  Backbone size w/o insert (bp): 8264
  Vector type: Mammalian Expression, Lentiviral
  Selectable markers: Puromycin
Growth in bacteria
  Bacterial resistance: Ampicillin, 100 μg/mL
  Growth temperature: 37°C
  Growth strain: NEB Stable
  Copy number: High Copy
Gene/Insert
  Gene/Insert name: ZNF583
  Species: H. sapiens (human)
  Insert size (bp): 1811
  Entrez Gene: ZNF583 (a.k.a. FLJ31030, MGC133237)
  Promoter: EF1a
  Cloning method: Unknown
  Sequencing primers: 5′ GGGTGGAGACTGAAGTTAGGCCAG; 3′ CACATAGCGTAAAAGGAGCAACATAG
Terms and licenses: Academic/Nonprofit Terms; Industry Terms: Not Available to Industry
Depositor comments: NM_001159860,XM_017026350,NM_152478,NM_001159861,XM_011526517,ENST00000291598,ENST00000333201 . The transcription factor ORF portion of this plasmid was synthesized by Genewiz. Please test multiple small colonies in case of plasmid recombination. To make this collection available in a timely manner, a portion of this collection was not fully sequenced by Addgene. If an Addgene verified full plasmid sequence is not available, please contact us prior to placing an order to request the full sequence.
How to cite: TFORF2630 was a gift from Feng Zhang (Addgene plasmid # 142340 ; http://n2t.net/addgene:142340 ; RRID:Addgene_142340)
