[The description below was written by a language model from this plasmid's Addgene catalogue record and pLannotate feature annotations shown in this document.]
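Description:
TFORF2630 is a third-generation-style, self-inactivating lentiviral expression plasmid built on the pLX_TRC317 backbone and carrying the human zinc-finger gene ZNF583 as its insert. It belongs to a barcoded transcription factor ORF collection in which each ORF is paired with a unique 24-bp barcode, so that the factor delivered to a given cell can be identified in pooled overexpression screens. In bacteria the plasmid is maintained through a high-copy ColE1/pUC-type origin and selected with ampicillin via the β-lactamase gene. An f1 origin and remnants of a lac/lacZα cloning region flanked by T7 and T3 promoters are also present in the backbone.

The viral portion begins with an RSV promoter fused to a truncated HIV-1 5' LTR, which drives production of the genomic RNA in packaging cells. It is followed by the Ψ packaging signal with a partial gag sequence and the Rev response element for nuclear export. Within the transfer cassette, an SV40 early promoter/origin region drives a puromycin N-acetyltransferase gene for selecting transduced mammalian cells. A cPPT/CTS element then precedes the EF-1α promoter, which provides strong constitutive expression of the ZNF583 ORF. The annotation software matched only the beginning and end of the ORF to ZNF583, but the spacing is consistent with the recorded insert size of about 1.8 kb. The barcode is not annotated separately. Downstream, a WPRE enhances transcript stability and expression, and the ΔU3 3' LTR renders the integrated provirus self-inactivating, with an SV40 polyadenylation signal lying beyond it. The depositor notes that the ORF was synthesized and that the plasmid may be prone to recombination.
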