Features (pLannotate 1.2.2; 32 found; start..end, strand, type, name):
      5..231     +  promoter       RSV promoter: Rous sarcoma virus enhancer/promoter
    232..412     +  LTR            5' LTR (truncated): truncated 5' long terminal repeat (LTR) from HIV-1
    459..584     +  misc_feature   HIV-1 Ψ: packaging signal of human immunodeficiency virus type 1
    568..931     +  CDS            HIV-1 gag (fragment): gag protein from human immunodeficiency virus 1; gag
   1077..1310    +  misc_feature   RRE: The Rev response element (RRE) of HIV-1 allows for Rev-dependent mRNA export from the nucleus to the cytoplasm.
   1687..1713    +  CDS            Rev (fragment): human immunodeficiency virus 1 (HIV-1) Rev protein; rev; enhances nuclear export of unspliced and incompletely spliced viral mRNAs
   1720..1743    +  promoter       SV40 promoter (fragment): SV40 early promoter
   1744..1815    +  promoter       SV40 promoter (fragment): SV40 enhancer and early promoter
   1839..1974    +  rep_origin     SV40 ori: SV40 origin of replication
   2020..2616    +  CDS            PuroR (fragment): puromycin N-acetyltransferase; pac from Streptomyces; confers resistance to puromycin
   2665..2782    +  misc_feature   cPPT/CTS: central polypurine tract and central termination sequence of HIV-1
   2847..2913    +  CDS            small t antigen (fragment): SV40 (simian virus 40) small t antigen
   2920..4098    +  promoter       EF-1α promoter: strong constitutive promoter for human elongation factor EF-1α
   4115..4801    +  CDS            ZNF583 (fragment): ZN583_HUMAN - Experimental evidence at transcript level: Swiss-Prot protein existence level 2. May be involved in transcriptional regulation. From Homo sapiens (Human).
   5744..5821    +  CDS            ZNF583 (fragment): ZN583_HUMAN - Experimental evidence at transcript level: Swiss-Prot protein existence level 2. May be involved in transcriptional regulation. From Homo sapiens (Human).
   5837..5890    +  promoter       U6 promoter (fragment): RNA polymerase III promoter for human U6 snRNA
   5932..6520    +  misc_feature   WPRE: woodchuck hepatitis virus posttranscriptional regulatory element
   6571..6590    +  misc_feature   cPPT/CTS (fragment): central polypurine tract and central termination sequence of HIV-1
   6592..6825    +  LTR            3' LTR (ΔU3): self-inactivating 3' long terminal repeat (LTR) from HIV-1
   6903..7024    +  polyA_signal   SV40 poly(A) signal: SV40 polyadenylation signal
   7064..7199    +  rep_origin     SV40 ori: SV40 origin of replication
   7220..7238    -  promoter       T7 promoter: promoter for bacteriophage T7 RNA polymerase
   7246..7401    +  CDS            lacZα (fragment): LacZα fragment of β-galactosidase; lacZ fragment
   7406..7834    +  rep_origin     f1 ori (sequence partly withheld): f1 bacteriophage origin of replication; arrow indicates direction of (+) strand synthesis
   7887..7991    +  promoter       AmpR promoter: bla
   7992..8852    +  CDS            AmpR: β-lactamase; bla; confers resistance to ampicillin, carbenicillin, and related antibiotics
   9023..9611    +  rep_origin     ori: high-copy-number ColE1/pMB1/pBR322/pUC origin of replication
   9794..9886    +  CDS            lacI (fragment): lac repressor; lacI; The lac repressor binds to the lac operator to inhibit transcription in E. coli. This inhibition can be relieved by adding lactose or isopropyl-β-D-thiogalactopyranoside (IPTG).
   9899..9920    +  protein_bind   CAP binding site: CAP binding activates transcription in the presence of cAMP. E. coli catabolite activator protein
   9935..9965    +  promoter       lac promoter: promoter for the E. coli lac operon
   9973..9989    +  protein_bind   lac operator: The lac repressor binds to the lac operator to inhibit transcription in E. coli. This inhibition can be relieved by adding lactose or isopropyl-β-D-thiogalactopyranoside (IPTG). lac repressor encoded by lacI
  10034..10052   +  promoter       T3 promoter: promoter for bacteriophage T3 RNA polymerase
>Addgene plasmid #142340 | TFORF2630 | addgene full sequence | sequence record 397159 | Addgene NGS Result
TTAATGTAGTCTTATGCAATACTCTTGTAGTCTTGCAACATGGTAACGATGAGTTAGCAACATGCCTTAC
AAGGAGAGAAAAAGCACCGTGCATGCCGATTGGTGGAAGTAAGGTGGTACGATCGTGCCTTATTAGGAAG
GCAACAGACGGGTCTGACATGGATTGGACGAACCACTGAATTGCCGCATTGCAGAGATATTGTATTTAAG
TGCCTAGCTCGATACATAAACGGGTCTCTCTGGTTAGACCAGATCTGAGCCTGGGAGCTCTCTGGCTAAC
TAGGGAACCCACTGCTTAAGCCTCAATAAAGCTTGCCTTGAGTGCTTCAAGTAGTGTGTGCCCGTCTGTT
GTGTGACTCTGGTAACTAGAGATCCCTCAGACCCTTTTAGTCAGTGTGGAAAATCTCTAGCAGTGGCGCC
CGAACAGGGACTTGAAAGCGAAAGGGAAACCAGAGGAGCTCTCTCGACGCAGGACTCGGCTTGCTGAAGC
GCGCACGGCAAGAGGCGAGGGGCGGCGACTGGTGAGTACGCCAAAAATTTTGACTAGCGGAGGCTAGAAG
GAGAGAGATGGGTGCGAGAGCGTCAGTATTAAGCGGGGGAGAATTAGATCGCGATGGGAAAAAATTCGGT
TAAGGCCAGGGGGAAAGAAAAAATATAAATTAAAACATATAGTATGGGCAAGCAGGGAGCTAGAACGATT
CGCAGTTAATCCTGGCCTGTTAGAAACATCAGAAGGCTGTAGACAAATACTGGGACAGCTACAACCATCC
CTTCAGACAGGATCAGAAGAACTTAGATCATTATATAATACAGTAGCAACCCTCTATTGTGTGCATCAAA
GGATAGAGATAAAAGACACCAAGGAAGCTTTAGACAAGATAGAGGAAGAGCAAAACAAAAGTAAGACCAC
CGCACAGCAAGCGGCCGCTGATCTTCAGACCTGGAGGAGGAGATATGAGGGACAATTGGAGAAGTGAATT
ATATAAATATAAAGTAGTAAAAATTGAACCATTAGGAGTAGCACCCACCAAGGCAAAGAGAAGAGTGGTG
CAGAGAGAAAAAAGAGCAGTGGGAATAGGAGCTTTGTTCCTTGGGTTCTTGGGAGCAGCAGGAAGCACTA
TGGGCGCAGCGTCAATGACGCTGACGGTACAGGCCAGACAATTATTGTCTGGTATAGTGCAGCAGCAGAA
CAATTTGCTGAGGGCTATTGAGGCGCAACAGCATCTGTTGCAACTCACAGTCTGGGGCATCAAGCAGCTC
CAGGCAAGAATCCTGGCTGTGGAAAGATACCTAAAGGATCAACAGCTCCTGGGGATTTGGGGTTGCTCTG
GAAAACTCATTTGCACCACTGCTGTGCCTTGGAATGCTAGTTGGAGTAATAAATCTCTGGAACAGATTTG
GAATCACACGACCTGGATGGAGTGGGACAGAGAAATTAACAATTACACAAGCTTAATACACTCCTTAATT
GAAGAATCGCAAAACCAGCAAGAAAAGAATGAACAAGAATTATTGGAATTAGATAAATGGGCAAGTTTGT
GGAATTGGTTTAACATAACAAATTGGCTGTGGTATATAAAATTATTCATAATGATAGTAGGAGGCTTGGT
AGGTTTAAGAATAGTTTTTGCTGTACTTTCTATAGTGAATAGAGTTAGGCAGGGATATTCACCATTATCG
TTTCAGACCCACCTCCCAACCCCGAGGGGACCCATGCATTGCATCTCAATTAGTCAGCAACCAGGTGTGG
AAAGTCCCCAGGCTCCCCAGCAGGCAGAAGTATGCAAAGCATGCGTCTCAATTAGTCAGCAACCATAGTC
CCGCCCCTAACTCCGCCCATCCCGCCCCTAACTCCGCCCAGTTCCGCCCATTCTCCGCCCCATGGCTGAC
TAATTTTTTTTATTTATGCAGAGGCCGAGGCCGCCTCGGCCTCTGAGCTATTCCAGAAGTAGTGAGGAGG
CTTTTTTGGAGGCCTAGGCTTTTGCAAAAAGCTTTCTAGAGGTACCACCGGAGCTTACCATGACCGAGTA
CAAGCCCACGGTGCGCCTCGCCACCCGCGACGACGTCCCCAGGGCCGTACGCACCCTCGCCGCCGCGTTC
GCCGACTACCCCGCCACGCGCCACACCGTCGATCCGGACCGCCACATCGAGCGGGTCACCGAGCTGCAAG
AACTCTTCCTCACGCGCGTCGGGCTCGACATCGGCAAGGTGTGGGTCGCGGACGACGGCGCCGCCGTGGC
GGTCTGGACCACGCCGGAGAGCGTCGAAGCGGGGGCGGTGTTCGCCGAGATCGGCCCGCGCATGGCCGAG
TTGAGCGGTTCCCGGCTGGCCGCGCAGCAACAGATGGAAGGCCTCCTGGCGCCGCACCGGCCCAAGGAGC
CCGCGTGGTTCCTGGCCACCGTCGGCGTCTCGCCCGACCACCAGGGCAAGGGTCTGGGCAGCGCCGTCGT
GCTCCCCGGAGTGGAGGCGGCCGAGCGCGCCGGGGTGCCCGCCTTCCTGGAGACCTCCGCGCCCCGCAAC
CTCCCCTTCTACGAGCGGCTCGGCTTCACCGTCACCGCCGACGTCGAGGTGCCCGAAGGACCGCGCACCT
GGTGCATGACCCGCAAGCCCGGTGCCAGTTAACGAATTCTAGATCTTGAGACAAATGGCAGTATTCATCC
ACAATTTTAAAAGAAAAGGGGGGATTGGGGGGTACAGTGCAGGGGAAAGAATAGTAGACATAATAGCAAC
AGACATACAAACTAAAGAATTACAAAAACAAATTACAAAAATTCAAAATTTTCGGGTTTATTACAGGGAC
AGCAGAGATCCACTTTGGCGCCGGCTCGAGGCCTGCAGGTGCAAAGATGGATAAAGTTTTAAACAGAGAG
GAATCTTTGCAGCTAATGGACCTTCTAGGTCTTGAAAGGAGTGGGAATTGGCTCCGGTGCCCGTCAGTGG
GCAGAGCGCACATCGCCCACAGTCCCCGAGAAGTTGGGGGGAGGGGTCGGCAATTGAACCGGTGCCTAGA
GAAGGTGGCGCGGGGTAAACTGGGAAAGTGATGTCGTGTACTGGCTCCGCCTTTTTCCCGAGGGTGGGGG
AGAACCGTATATAAGTGCAGTAGTCGCCGTGAACGTTCTTTTTCGCAACGGGTTTGCCGCCAGAACACAG
GTAAGTGCCGTGTGTGGTTCCCGCGGGCCTGGCCTCTTTACGGGTTATGGCCCTTGCGTGCCTTGAATTA
CTTCCACCTGGCTGCAGTACGTGATTCTTGATCCCGAGCTTCGGGTTGGAAGTGGGTGGGAGAGTTCGAG
GCCTTGCGCTTAAGGAGCCCCTTCGCCTCGTGCTTGAGTTGAGGCCTGGCCTGGGCGCTGGGGCCGCCGC
GTGCGAATCTGGTGGCACCTTCGCGCCTGTCTCGCTGCTTTCGATAAGTCTCTAGCCATTTAAAATTTTT
GATGACCTGCTGCGACGCTTTTTTTCTGGCAAGATAGTCTTGTAAATGCGGGCCAAGATCTGCACACTGG
TATTTCGGTTTTTGGGGCCGCGGGCGGCGACGGGGCCCGTGCGTCCCAGCGCACATGTTCGGCGAGGCGG
GGCCTGCGAGCGCGGCCACCGAGAATCGGACGGGGGTAGTCTCAAGCTGGCCGGCCTGCTCTGGTGCCTG
GCCTCGCGCCGCCGTGTATCGCCCCGCCCTGGGCGGCAAGGCTGGCCCGGTCGGCACCAGTTGCGTGAGC
GGAAAGATGGCCGCTTCCCGGCCCTGCTGCAGGGAGCTCAAAATGGAGGACGCGGCGCTCGGGAGAGCGG
GCGGGTGAGTCACCCACACAAAGGAAAAGGGCCTTTCCGTCCTCAGCCGTCGCTTCATGTGACTCCACGG
AGTACCGGGCGCCGTCCAGGCACCTCGATTAGTTCTCGAGCTTTTGGAGTACGTCGTCTTTAGGTTGGGG
GGAGGGGTTTTATGCGATGGAGTTTCCCCACACTGAGTGGGTGGAGACTGAAGTTAGGCCAGCTTGGCAC
TTGATGTAATTCTCCTTGGAATTTGCCCTTTTTGAGTTTGGATCTTGGTTCATTCTCAAGCCTCAGACAG
TGGTTCAAAGTTTTTTTCTTCCATTTCAGGTGTCGTGAGGCTAGCACCGCCACCATGTCCAAGGATTTGG
TGACATTTGGGGATGTGGCTGTAAATTTCTCTCAAGAGGAATGGGAATGGCTGAACCCTGCTCAGAGGAA
TTTGTACAGGAAAGTGATGTTGGAGAACTACAGGAGCTTGGTATCATTGGGAGTTTCTGTTTCTAAGCCA
GATGTGATCTCATTATTGGAGCAAGGAAAAGAGCCCTGGATGGTGAAGAAGGAGGGAACAAGAGGCCCAT
GCCCTGATTGGGAGTATGTATTTAAAAACAGTGAATTTTCATCAAAGCAAGAGACATATGAAGAATCATC
CAAAGTTGTGACAGTGGGAGCAAGACATCTTAGTTATAGCCTTGACTATCCCAGTTTGAGAGAAGACTGT
CAAAGTGAGGACTGGTATAAGAACCAGCTGGGAAGTCAAGAGGTACATCTTAGTCAATTAATCATCACTC
ATAAAGAAATCCTTCCAGAAGTTCAAAATAAAGAATATAACAAATCTTGGCAAACATTCCACCAGGATAC
AATCTTTGATATACAACAGAGTTTTCCCACCAAAGAAAAAGCACATAAGCATGAACCACAAAAGAAAAGT
TACCGAAAAAAATCTGTTGAAATGAAACATAGGAAAGTCTATGTAGAAAAGAAACTTTTGAAATGTAATG
ATTGTGAGAAAGTCTTCAACCAGAGCTCATCCCTTACTCTTCATCAGAGAATTCATACTGGAGAGAAACC
CTATGCATGTGTTGAATGTGGGAAAACGTTCAGCCAGAGTGCAAACTTGGCGCAACATAAGAGAATACAT
ACTGGAGAGAAACCCTATGAATGTAAAGAATGTAGGAAAGCCTTCAGCCAGAATGCACACCTGGCCCAAC
ATCAGAGAGTTCATACTGGAGAGAAACCTTATCAGTGTAAAGAATGTAAAAAAGCCTTCAGCCAGATTGC
ACACCTGACTCAGCATCAGAGAGTTCATACTGGAGAGAGACCTTTCGAATGTATTGAATGTGGAAAGGCC
TTTAGTAATGGTTCATTTCTTGCTCAGCATCAGAGAATTCATACAGGAGAGAAACCTTATGTGTGTAATG
TGTGTGGGAAAGCCTTTAGCCATCGTGGATACCTAATTGTACATCAGAGAATTCATACTGGAGAGAGACC
CTACGAATGTAAGGAATGTAGGAAAGCCTTCAGCCAGTATGCACACCTTGCTCAACATCAGAGAGTTCAT
ACTGGAGAAAAACCTTATGAATGTAAAGTATGTAGGAAAGCCTTCAGCCAAATTGCATACCTTGATCAAC
ATCAGAGGGTTCATACTGGAGAGAAACCCTATGAATGTATTGAATGTGGGAAGGCCTTTAGCAATAGTTC
ATCACTTGCACAACATCAGAGAAGTCATACTGGAGAAAAACCCTATATGTGTAAGGAATGTAGGAAAACA
TTTAGCCAGAATGCAGGCCTTGCTCAACATCAGAGAATTCATACTGGAGAGAAACCTTATGAATGTAATG
TTTGTGGGAAAGCATTTAGCTATAGTGGATCTCTTACTCTACATCAGAGAATTCATACTGGAGAAAGACC
CTATGAATGTAAAGATTGCAGGAAATCTTTCAGGCAGCGTGCACATCTTGCTCATCATGAGAGAATTCAT
ACTATGGAGTCATTCTTGACTCTTTCCTCTCCCTCACCCTCCACATCAAATCAGTTGCCAAGACCTGTAG
GTTTCATCTCCTAGTAATGAACTAGTCCGTAACTTGAAAGTATTTCGATTTCTTGGCTTTATATATCTTG
TGGAAAGGACGACAATGTGAGTGGTTCTCTTACAAGACGCGTTAAGTCGACAATCAACCTCTGGATTACA
AAATTTGTGAAAGATTGACTGGTATTCTTAACTATGTTGCTCCTTTTACGCTATGTGGATACGCTGCTTT
AATGCCTTTGTATCATGCTATTGCTTCCCGTATGGCTTTCATTTTCTCCTCCTTGTATAAATCCTGGTTG
CTGTCTCTTTATGAGGAGTTGTGGCCCGTTGTCAGGCAACGTGGCGTGGTGTGCACTGTGTTTGCTGACG
CAACCCCCACTGGTTGGGGCATTGCCACCACCTGTCAGCTCCTTTCCGGGACTTTCGCTTTCCCCCTCCC
TATTGCCACGGCGGAACTCATCGCCGCCTGCCTTGCCCGCTGCTGGACAGGGGCTCGGCTGTTGGGCACT
GACAATTCCGTGGTGTTGTCGGGGAAATCATCGTCCTTTCCTTGGCTGCTCGCCTGTGTTGCCACCTGGA
TTCTGCGCGGGACGTCCTTCTGCTACGTCCCTTCGGCCCTCAATCCAGCGGACCTTCCTTCCCGCGGCCT
GCTGCCGGCTCTGCGGCCTCTTCCGCGTCTTCGCCTTCGCCCTCAGACGAGTCGGATCTCCCTTTGGGCC
GCCTCCCCGCGTCGACTTTAAGACCAATGACTTACAAGGCAGCTGTAGATCTTAGCCACTTTTTAAAAGA
AAAGGGGGGACTGGAAGGGCTAATTCACTCCCAACGAAGACAAGATCTGCTTTTTGCTTGTACTGGGTCT
CTCTGGTTAGACCAGATCTGAGCCTGGGAGCTCTCTGGCTAACTAGGGAACCCACTGCTTAAGCCTCAAT
AAAGCTTGCCTTGAGTGCTTCAAGTAGTGTGTGCCCGTCTGTTGTGTGACTCTGGTAACTAGAGATCCCT
CAGACCCTTTTAGTCAGTGTGGAAAATCTCTAGCAGTACGTATAGTAGTTCATGTCATCTTATTATTCAG
TATTTATAACTTGCAAAGAAATGAATATCAGAGAGTGAGAGGAACTTGTTTATTGCAGCTTATAATGGTT
ACAAATAAAGCAATAGCATCACAAATTTCACAAATAAAGCATTTTTTTCACTGCATTCTAGTTGTGGTTT
GTCCAAACTCATCAATGTATCTTATCATGTCTGGCTCTAGCTATCCCGCCCCTAACTCCGCCCATCCCGC
CCCTAACTCCGCCCAGTTCCGCCCATTCTCCGCCCCATGGCTGACTAATTTTTTTTATTTATGCAGAGGC
CGAGGCCGCCTCGGCCTCTGAGCTATTCCAGAAGTAGTGAGGAGGCTTTTTTGGAGGCCTAGGGACGTAC
CCAATTCGCCCTATAGTGAGTCGTATTACGCGCGCTCACTGGCCGTCGTTTTACAACGTCGTGACTGGGA
AAACCCTGGCGTTACCCAACTTAATCGCCTTGCAGCACATCCCCCTTTCGCCAGCTGGCGTAATAGCGAA
GAGGCCCGCACCGATCGCCCTTCCCAACAGTTGCGCAGCCTGAATGGCGAATGGG
[124 nt withheld, positions 7406-7529]
C
[91 nt withheld, positions 7531-7621]
A
[49 nt withheld, positions 7623-7671]
CCTTTGACGTTGGAGTCCACGTTCTTT
[37 nt withheld, positions 7699-7735]
ACCCTATCTCGGTCTATTCTTTTGATTTATAAGGGATTTTGCCGATTTCGGCCTATTGGTTAAAAAATGA
GCTGATTTAACAAAAATTTAACGCGAATTTTAACAAAATATTAACGCTTACAATTTAGGTGGCACTTTTC
GGGGAAATGTGCGCGGAACCCCTATTTGTTTATTTTTCTAAATACATTCAAATATGTATCCGCTCATGAG
ACAATAACCCTGATAAATGCTTCAATAATATTGAAAAAGGAAGAGTATGAGTATTCAACATTTCCGTGTC
GCCCTTATTCCCTTTTTTGCGGCATTTTGCCTTCCTGTTTTTGCTCACCCAGAAACGCTGGTGAAAGTAA
AAGATGCTGAAGATCAGTTGGGTGCACGAGTGGGTTACATCGAACTGGATCTCAACAGCGGTAAGATCCT
TGAGAGTTTTCGCCCCGAAGAACGTTTTCCAATGATGAGCACTTTTAAAGTTCTGCTATGTGGCGCGGTA
TTATCCCGTATTGACGCCGGGCAAGAGCAACTCGGTCGCCGCATACACTATTCTCAGAATGACTTGGTTG
AGTACTCACCAGTCACAGAAAAGCATCTTACGGATGGCATGACAGTAAGAGAATTATGCAGTGCTGCCAT
AACCATGAGTGATAACACTGCGGCCAACTTACTTCTGACAACGATCGGAGGACCGAAGGAGCTAACCGCT
TTTTTGCACAACATGGGGGATCATGTAACTCGCCTTGATCGTTGGGAACCGGAGCTGAATGAAGCCATAC
CAAACGACGAGCGTGACACCACGATGCCTGTAGCAATGGCAACAACGTTGCGCAAACTATTAACTGGCGA
ACTACTTACTCTAGCTTCCCGGCAACAATTAATAGACTGGATGGAGGCGGATAAAGTTGCAGGACCACTT
CTGCGCTCGGCCCTTCCGGCTGGCTGGTTTATTGCTGATAAATCTGGAGCCGGTGAGCGTGGGTCTCGCG
GTATCATTGCAGCACTGGGGCCAGATGGTAAGCCCTCCCGTATCGTAGTTATCTACACGACGGGGAGTCA
GGCAACTATGGATGAACGAAATAGACAGATCGCTGAGATAGGTGCCTCACTGATTAAGCATTGGTAACTG
TCAGACCAAGTTTACTCATATATACTTTAGATTGATTTAAAACTTCATTTTTAATTTAAAAGGATCTAGG
TGAAGATCCTTTTTGATAATCTCATGACCAAAATCCCTTAACGTGAGTTTTCGTTCCACTGAGCGTCAGA
CCCCGTAGAAAAGATCAAAGGATCTTCTTGAGATCCTTTTTTTCTGCGCGTAATCTGCTGCTTGCAAACA
AAAAAACCACCGCTACCAGCGGTGGTTTGTTTGCCGGATCAAGAGCTACCAACTCTTTTTCCGAAGGTAA
CTGGCTTCAGCAGAGCGCAGATACCAAATACTGTTCTTCTAGTGTAGCCGTAGTTAGGCCACCACTTCAA
GAACTCTGTAGCACCGCCTACATACCTCGCTCTGCTAATCCTGTTACCAGTGGCTGCTGCCAGTGGCGAT
AAGTCGTGTCTTACCGGGTTGGACTCAAGACGATAGTTACCGGATAAGGCGCAGCGGTCGGGCTGAACGG
GGGGTTCGTGCACACAGCCCAGCTTGGAGCGAACGACCTACACCGAACTGAGATACCTACAGCGTGAGCT
ATGAGAAAGCGCCACGCTTCCCGAAGGGAGAAAGGCGGACAGGTATCCGGTAAGCGGCAGGGTCGGAACA
GGAGAGCGCACGAGGGAGCTTCCAGGGGGAAACGCCTGGTATCTTTATAGTCCTGTCGGGTTTCGCCACC
TCTGACTTGAGCGTCGATTTTTGTGATGCTCGTCAGGGGGGCGGAGCCTATGGAAAAACGCCAGCAACGC
GGCCTTTTTACGGTTCCTGGCCTTTTGCTGGCCTTTTGCTCACATGTTCTTTCCTGCGTTATCCCCTGAT
TCTGTGGATAACCGTATTACCGCCTTTGAGTGAGCTGATACCGCTCGCCGCAGCCGAACGACCGAGCGCA
GCGAGTCAGTGAGCGAGGAAGCGGAAGAGCGCCCAATACGCAAACCGCCTCTCCCCGCGCGTTGGCCGAT
TCATTAATGCAGCTGGCACGACAGGTTTCCCGACTGGAAAGCGGGCAGTGAGCGCAACGCAATTAATGTG
AGTTAGCTCACTCATTAGGCACCCCAGGCTTTACACTTTATGCTTCCGGCTCGTATGTTGTGTGGAATTG
TGAGCGGATAACAATTTCACACAGGAAACAGCTATGACCATGATTACGCCAAGCGCGCAATTAACCCTCA
CTAAAGGGAACAAAAGCTGGAGCTGCAAGC
