>Addgene plasmid #142340 | TFORF2630 | depositor partial sequence | sequence record 279158 | Insert
ACCGCCACCATGTCCAAGGATTTGGTGACATTTGGGGATGTGGCTGTAAATTTCTCTCAAGAGGAATGGG
AATGGCTGAACCCTGCTCAGAGGAATTTGTACAGGAAAGTGATGTTGGAGAACTACAGGAGCTTGGTATC
ATTGGGAGTTTCTGTTTCTAAGCCAGATGTGATCTCATTATTGGAGCAAGGAAAAGAGCCCTGGATGGTG
AAGAAGGAGGGAACAAGAGGCCCATGCCCTGATTGGGAGTATGTATTTAAAAACAGTGAATTTTCATCAA
AGCAAGAGACATATGAAGAATCATCCAAAGTTGTGACAGTGGGAGCAAGACATCTTAGTTATAGCCTTGA
CTATCCCAGTTTGAGAGAAGACTGTCAAAGTGAGGACTGGTATAAGAACCAGCTGGGAAGTCAAGAGGTA
CATCTTAGTCAATTAATCATCACTCATAAAGAAATCCTTCCAGAAGTTCAAAATAAAGAATATAACAAAT
CTTGGCAAACATTCCACCAGGATACAATCTTTGATATACAACAGAGTTTTCCCACCAAAGAAAAAGCACA
TAAGCATGAACCACAAAAGAAAAGTTACCGAAAAAAATCTGTTGAAATGAAACATAGGAAAGTCTATGTA
GAAAAGAAACTTTTGAAATGTAATGATTGTGAGAAAGTCTTCAACCAGAGCTCATCCCTTACTCTTCATC
AGAGAATTCATACTGGAGAGAAACCCTATGCATGTGTTGAATGTGGGAAAACGTTCAGCCAGAGTGCAAA
CTTGGCGCAACATAAGAGAATACATACTGGAGAGAAACCCTATGAATGTAAAGAATGTAGGAAAGCCTTC
AGCCAGAATGCACACCTGGCCCAACATCAGAGAGTTCATACTGGAGAGAAACCTTATCAGTGTAAAGAAT
GTAAAAAAGCCTTCAGCCAGATTGCACACCTGACTCAGCATCAGAGAGTTCATACTGGAGAGAGACCTTT
CGAATGTATTGAATGTGGAAAGGCCTTTAGTAATGGTTCATTTCTTGCTCAGCATCAGAGAATTCATACA
GGAGAGAAACCTTATGTGTGTAATGTGTGTGGGAAAGCCTTTAGCCATCGTGGATACCTAATTGTACATC
AGAGAATTCATACTGGAGAGAGACCCTACGAATGTAAGGAATGTAGGAAAGCCTTCAGCCAGTATGCACA
CCTTGCTCAACATCAGAGAGTTCATACTGGAGAAAAACCTTATGAATGTAAAGTATGTAGGAAAGCCTTC
AGCCAAATTGCATACCTTGATCAACATCAGAGGGTTCATACTGGAGAGAAACCCTATGAATGTATTGAAT
GTGGGAAGGCCTTTAGCAATAGTTCATCACTTGCACAACATCAGAGAAGTCATACTGGAGAAAAACCCTA
TATGTGTAAGGAATGTAGGAAAACATTTAGCCAGAATGCAGGCCTTGCTCAACATCAGAGAATTCATACT
GGAGAGAAACCTTATGAATGTAATGTTTGTGGGAAAGCATTTAGCTATAGTGGATCTCTTACTCTACATC
AGAGAATTCATACTGGAGAAAGACCCTATGAATGTAAAGATTGCAGGAAATCTTTCAGGCAGCGTGCACA
TCTTGCTCATCATGAGAGAATTCATACTATGGAGTCATTCTTGACTCTTTCCTCTCCCTCACCCTCCACA
TCAAATCAGTTGCCAAGACCTGTAGGTTTCATCTCCTAGTAATGAACTAGTCCGTAACTTGAAAGTATTT
CGATTTCTTGGCTTTATATATCTTGTGGAAAGGACGACAATGTGAGTGGTTCTCTTACAAG
