>Addgene plasmid #142340 | TFORF2630 | depositor partial sequence | sequence record 279159 | Barcode
CAATGTGAGTGGTTCTCTTACAAG
